Addgene plasmid #235655: pOPINS-HOIP NZF1 (351-379)
Purpose: Bacterial expression of human HOIP NZF1 (351-379)
Depositing lab: David Komander. Depositing organization: Walter and Eliza Hall Institute of Medical Research. Publication: Secondary interactions in ubiquitin-binding domains achieve linkage or substrate specificity. Michel MA, Scutts S, Komander D. Cell Rep. 2024 Aug 27;43(8):114545. doi: 10.1016/j.celrep.2024.114545. Epub 2024 Jul 23. PubMed 39052481.
Backbone
  Vector backbone: pOPIN-S
  Vector type: Bacterial Expression
Growth in bacteria
  Bacterial resistance: Kanamycin, 50 μg/mL
  Growth temperature: 37°C
  Growth strain: DH5alpha
  Copy number: Low Copy
Gene/Insert
  Gene/Insert name: HOIP NZF1
  Species: H. sapiens (human)
  Mutation: aa 351-379 only
  Entrez Gene: RNF31 (a.k.a. HOIP, IMD115, Paul, ZIBRA)
  Promoter: T7
  Tag / fusion protein: 6xHis-SUMO (N terminal on backbone)
  Cloning method: Other
Terms and licenses: Academic/Nonprofit Terms; Industry Terms: Not Available to Industry
How to cite: pOPINS-HOIP NZF1 (351-379) was a gift from David Komander (Addgene plasmid # 235655 ; http://n2t.net/addgene:235655 ; RRID:Addgene_235655)
