[The description below was written by a language model from this plasmid's Addgene catalogue record and pLannotate feature annotations shown in this document.]
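Description:
pOPINS-HOIP NZF1 (351-379) is a bacterial expression plasmid built on the pOPIN-S backbone for producing a short fragment of human HOIP (gene RNF31), residues 351-379, corresponding to its first Npl4-type zinc finger (NZF1), a ubiquitin-binding domain. The 5,657-nt plasmid replicates in E. coli from a ColE1/pBR322-type origin. The neighbouring rop gene and bom region are retained, consistent with the low copy number recorded in the catalogue. Selection is by kanamycin through an aminoglycoside phosphotransferase gene. An f1 origin is also present, and the annotated tetracycline-resistance fragments are non-functional pBR322-derived backbone remnants.

Expression is driven by a T7 promoter placed directly upstream of a lac operator, followed by the strong T7 gene 10 ribosome binding site and closed by a T7 terminator. The plasmid carries its own lacI gene with its promoter, so transcription is repressed until IPTG is added in a host that supplies T7 RNA polymerase. According to the record, the insert is fused to an N-terminal 6xHis-SUMO tag supplied by the backbone. The feature table annotates the yeast SMT3 (SUMO) coding sequence but does not separately call the small HOIP insert, which would lie in the unannotated stretch downstream of SMT3. A His-tag fragment and a short SET1 fragment are annotated near the terminator; whether they are in frame with the product is not stated.

The His tag allows metal-affinity purification. SUMO typically improves solubility of small domains and can be removed by a SUMO-specific protease. The construct was deposited in connection with work on how ubiquitin-binding domains achieve linkage or substrate specificity, which suggests use in making recombinant NZF1 for biochemical or structural binding studies.
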