Features (pLannotate 1.2.2; 19 found; start..end, strand, type, name):
    184..231     -  terminator     T7 terminator: transcription terminator for bacteriophage T7 RNA polymerase
    239..288     -  CDS            SET1 (fragment): solubility-enhancement tag derived from T7 phage gene 10B
    298..315     -  CDS            9xHis (fragment): 9xHis affinity tag
    426..716     -  CDS            SMT3: SMT3_YEAST - Experimental evidence at protein level: Swiss-Prot protein existence level 1. Not known; suppressor of MIF2 mutations. From Saccharomyces cerevisiae (strain ATCC 204508 / S288c) (Baker's yeast).
    756..778     -  RBS            RBS: efficient ribosome binding site from bacteriophage T7 gene 10 (Olins and Rangwala, 1989)
    793..817     -  protein_bind   lac operator: The lac repressor binds to the lac operator to inhibit transcription in E. coli. This inhibition can be relieved by adding lactose or isopropyl-β-D-thiogalactopyranoside (IPTG). lac repressor encoded by lacI
    818..836     -  promoter       T7 promoter: promoter for bacteriophage T7 RNA polymerase
    858..1137    +  CDS            TcR (fragment): tetracycline efflux protein; tet; confers resistance to tetracycline
   1145..1222    +  promoter       lacI promoter: lacI
   1223..2305    +  CDS            lacI: lac repressor; lacI; The lac repressor binds to the lac operator to inhibit transcription in E. coli. This inhibition can be relieved by adding lactose or isopropyl-β-D-thiogalactopyranoside (IPTG).
   2318..2339    +  protein_bind   CAP binding site: CAP binding activates transcription in the presence of cAMP. E. coli catabolite activator protein
   2354..2645    +  CDS            TcR (fragment): tetracycline efflux protein; tet; confers resistance to tetracycline
   2717..3097    -  CDS            YPB1_ECOLX: Protein predicted: Swiss-Prot protein existence level 4. From Escherichia coli.
   3114..3305    +  CDS            rop: Rop protein, which maintains plasmids at low copy number; rop
   3407..3546    +  misc_feature   bom: basis of mobility region from pBR322
   3732..4320    -  rep_origin     ori: high-copy-number ColE1/pMB1/pBR322/pUC origin of replication
   4442..5257    +  CDS            KanR: aminoglycoside phosphotransferase; aph(3')-Ia; confers resistance to kanamycin in bacteria or G418 (Geneticin®) in eukaryotes
   5266..5323    -  promoter       AmpR promoter (fragment): bla
   5376..147     -  rep_origin     f1 ori (across the origin) (sequence partly withheld): f1 bacteriophage origin of replication; arrow indicates direction of (+) strand synthesis
>Addgene plasmid #235655 | pOPINS-HOIP NZF1 (351-379) | addgene full sequence | sequence record 473104 | Addgene NGS Result
GAGCTTGACGGGGAAAGCCGGCG
[124 nt withheld, positions 24-147]
CCCATTCGCCAATCCGGATATAGTTCCTCCTTTCAGCAAAAAACCCCTCAAGACCCGTTTAGAGGCCCCA
AGGGGTTATGCTAGTTATTGCTCAGCGGTGGCAGCAGCCAACTCAGCTTCCTTTCGGGCTTTGTTAGCAG
CCGGATCTCAGTGGTGGTGGTGGTGGTGTTTAAATGGTCTAGAAAGCTTTAGGCCAGCCGAGGACGCTCA
CATATGGAACATAGCACAGCAGCTGCCTCATTCTCAAAGGTACAGCTCTGGCAGGCCCACCGACCCCGAC
CACCGATCTGTTCGCGATGCGCTTCAATAATATCGTTGTCTTCCATATCCAGGTCTTCCGGGGTCTGATC
GGCCTGAATACGGATGCCGTCATACAGAAAGCGCAGGCTATCCATTTCTTTACCCTGACGTTTCGCAAAG
GCTTCCATCAGGCGACGCAGCGGGGTGGTTTTTTTAATTTTAAAAAAGATTTCGCTGCTGCCGTCGCTAA
CTTTCAGATTAATATGGGTTTCCGGTTTCACTTCCGGTTTAACTTCCGGTTTCGCTTCCTGGTTCACTTC
GCTATCGCTCCCGTGATGATGATGGTGATGGCTGCTACCCATGGTATATCTCCTTCTTAAAGTTAAACAA
AATTATTTCTAGAGGGGAATTGTTATCCGCTCACAATTCCCCTATAGTGAGTCGTATTAATTTCGCGGGA
TCGAGATCTCGATCCTCTACGCCGGACGCATCGTGGCCGGCATCACCGGCGCCACAGGTGCGGTTGCTGG
CGCCTATATCGCCGACATCACCGATGGGGAAGATCGGGCTCGCCACTTCGGGCTCATGAGCGCTTGTTTC
GGCGTGGGTATGGTGGCAGGCCCCGTGGCCGGGGGACTGTTGGGCGCCATCTCCTTGCATGCACCATTCC
TTGCGGCGGCGGTGCTCAACGGCCTCAACCTACTACTGGGCTGCTTCCTAATGCAGGAGTCGCATAAGGG
AGAGCGTCGAGATCCCGGACACCATCGAATGGCGCAAAACCTTTCGCGGTATGGCATGATAGCGCCCGGA
AGAGAGTCAATTCAGGGTGGTGAATGTGAAACCAGTAACGTTATACGATGTCGCAGAGTATGCCGGTGTC
TCTTATCAGACCGTTTCCCGCGTGGTGAACCAGGCCAGCCACGTTTCTGCGAAAACGCGGGAAAAAGTGG
AAGCGGCGATGGCGGAGCTGAATTACATTCCCAACCGCGTGGCACAACAACTGGCGGGCAAACAGTCGTT
GCTGATTGGCGTTGCCACCTCCAGTCTGGCCCTGCACGCGCCGTCGCAAATTGTCGCGGCGATTAAATCT
CGCGCCGATCAACTGGGTGCCAGCGTGGTGGTGTCGATGGTAGAACGAAGCGGCGTCGAAGCCTGTAAAG
CGGCGGTGCACAATCTTCTCGCGCAACGCGTCAGTGGGCTGATCATTAACTATCCGCTGGATGACCAGGA
TGCCATTGCTGTGGAAGCTGCCTGCACTAATGTTCCGGCGTTATTTCTTGATGTCTCTGACCAGACACCC
ATCAACAGTATTATTTTCTCCCATGAAGACGGTACGCGACTGGGCGTGGAGCATCTGGTCGCATTGGGTC
ACCAGCAAATCGCGCTGTTAGCGGGCCCATTAAGTTCTGTCTCGGCGCGTCTGCGTCTGGCTGGCTGGCA
TAAATATCTCACTCGCAATCAAATTCAGCCGATAGCGGAACGGGAAGGCGACTGGAGTGCCATGTCCGGT
TTTCAACAAACCATGCAAATGCTGAATGAGGGCATCGTTCCCACTGCGATGCTGGTTGCCAACGATCAGA
TGGCGCTGGGCGCAATGCGCGCCATTACCGAGTCCGGGCTGCGCGTTGGTGCGGATATCTCGGTAGTGGG
ATACGACGATACCGAAGACAGCTCATGTTATATCCCGCCGTTAACCACCATCAAACAGGATTTTCGCCTG
CTGGGGCAAACCAGCGTGGACCGCTTGCTGCAACTCTCTCAGGGCCAGGCGGTGAAGGGCAATCAGCTGT
TGCCCGTCTCACTGGTGAAAAGAAAAACCACCCTGGCGCCCAATACGCAAACCGCCTCTCCCCGCGCGTT
GGCCGATTCATTAATGCAGCTGGCACGACAGGTTTCCCGACTGGAAAGCGGGCAGTGAGCGCAACGCAAT
TAATGTAAGTTAGCTCACTCATTAGGCACCGGGATCTCGACCGATGCCCTTGAGAGCCTTCAACCCAGTC
AGCTCCTTCCGGTGGGCGCGGGGCATGACTATCGTCGCCGCACTTATGACTGTCTTCTTTATCATGCAAC
TCGTAGGACAGGTGCCGGCAGCGCTCTGGGTCATTTTCGGCGAGGACCGCTTTCGCTGGAGCGCGACGAT
GATCGGCCTGTCGCTTGCGGTATTCGGAATCTTGCACGCCCTCGCTCAAGCCTTCGTCACTGGTCCCGCC
ACCAAACGTTTCGGCGAGAAGCAGGCCATTATCGCCGGCATGGCGGCCCCACGGGTGCGCATGATCGTGC
TCCTGTCGTTGAGGACCCGGCTAGGCTGGCGGGGTTGCCTTACTGGTTAGCAGAATGAATCACCGATACG
CGAGCGAACGTGAAGCGACTGCTGCTGCAAAACGTCTGCGACCTGAGCAACAACATGAATGGTCTTCGGT
TTCCGTGTTTCGTAAAGTCTGGAAACGCGGAAGTCAGCGCCCTGCACCATTATGTTCCGGATCTGCATCG
CAGGATGCTGCTGGCTACCCTGTGGAACACCTACATCTGTATTAACGAAGCGCTGGCATTGACCCTGAGT
GATTTTTCTCTGGTCCCGCCGCATCCATACCGCCAGTTGTTTACCCTCACAACGTTCCAGTAACCGGGCA
TGTTCATCATCAGTAACCCGTATCGTGAGCATCCTCTCTCGTTTCATCGGTATCATTACCCCCATGAACA
GAAATCCCCCTTACACGGAGGCATCAGTGACCAAACAGGAAAAAACCGCCCTTAACATGGCCCGCTTTAT
CAGAAGCCAGACATTAACGCTTCTGGAGAAACTCAACGAGCTGGACGCGGATGAACAGGCAGACATCTGT
GAATCGCTTCACGACCACGCTGATGAGCTTTACCGCAGCTGCCTCGCGCGTTTCGGTGATGACGGTGAAA
ACCTCTGACACATGCAGCTCCCGGAGACGGTCACAGCTTGTCTGTAAGCGGATGCCGGGAGCAGACAAGC
CCGTCAGGGCGCGTCAGCGGGTGTTGGCGGGTGTCGGGGCGCAGCCATGACCCAGTCACGTAGCGATAGC
GGAGTGTATACTGGCTTAACTATGCGGCATCAGAGCAGATTGTACTGAGAGTGCACCATTGCGGTGTGAA
ATACCGCACAGATGCGTAAGGAGAAAATACCGCATCAGGCGCTCTTCCGCTTCCTCGCTCACTGACTCGC
TGCGCTCGGTCGTTCGGCTGCGGCGAGCGGTATCAGCTCACTCAAAGGCGGTAATACGGTTATCCACAGA
ATCAGGGGATAACGCAGGAAAGAACATGTGAGCAAAAGGCCAGCAAAAGGCCAGGAACCGTAAAAAGGCC
GCGTTGCTGGCGTTTTTCCATAGGCTCCGCCCCCCTGACGAGCATCACAAAAATCGACGCTCAAGTCAGA
GGTGGCGAAACCCGACAGGACTATAAAGATACCAGGCGTTTCCCCCTGGAAGCTCCCTCGTGCGCTCTCC
TGTTCCGACCCTGCCGCTTACCGGATACCTGTCCGCCTTTCTCCCTTCGGGAAGCGTGGCGCTTTCTCAT
AGCTCACGCTGTAGGTATCTCAGTTCGGTGTAGGTCGTTCGCTCCAAGCTGGGCTGTGTGCACGAACCCC
CCGTTCAGCCCGACCGCTGCGCCTTATCCGGTAACTATCGTCTTGAGTCCAACCCGGTAAGACACGACTT
ATCGCCACTGGCAGCAGCCACTGGTAACAGGATTAGCAGAGCGAGGTATGTAGGCGGTGCTACAGAGTTC
TTGAAGTGGTGGCCTAACTACGGCTACACTAGAAGGACAGTATTTGGTATCTGCGCTCTGCTGAAGCCAG
TTACCTTCGGAAAAAGAGTTGGTAGCTCTTGATCCGGCAAACAAACCACCGCTGGTAGCGGTGGTTTTTT
TGTTTGCAAGCAGCAGATTACGCGCAGAAAAAAAGGATCTCAAGAAGATCCTTTGATCTTTTCTACGGGG
TCTGACGCTCAGTGGAACGAAAACTCACGTTAAGGGATTTTGGTCATGAACAATAAAACTGTCTGCTTAC
ATAAACAGTAATACAAGGGGTGTTATGAGCCATATTCAACGGGAAACGTCTTGCTCTAGGCCGCGATTAA
ATTCCAACATGGATGCTGATTTATATGGGTATAAATGGGCTCGCGATAATGTCGGGCAATCAGGTGCGAC
AATCTATCGATTGTATGGGAAGCCCGATGCGCCAGAGTTGTTTCTGAAACATGGCAAAGGTAGCGTTGCC
AATGATGTTACAGATGAGATGGTCAGACTAAACTGGCTGACGGAATTTATGCCTCTTCCGACCATCAAGC
ATTTTATCCGTACTCCTGATGATGCATGGTTACTCACCACTGCGATCCCCGGGAAAACAGCATTCCAGGT
ATTAGAAGAATATCCTGATTCAGGTGAAAATATTGTTGATGCGCTGGCAGTGTTCCTGCGCCGGTTGCAT
TCGATTCCTGTTTGTAATTGTCCTTTTAACAGCGATCGCGTATTTCGTCTCGCTCAGGCGCAATCACGAA
TGAATAACGGTTTGGTTGATGCGAGTGATTTTGATGACGAGCGTAATGGCTGGCCTGTTGAACAAGTCTG
GAAAGAAATGCATAAACTTTTGCCATTCTCACCGGATTCAGTCGTCACTCATGGTGATTTCTCACTTGAT
AACCTTATTTTTGACGAGGGGAAATTAATAGGTTGTATTGATGTTGGACGAGTCGGAATCGCAGACCGAT
ACCAGGATCTTGCCATCCTATGGAACTGCCTCGGTGAGTTTTCTCCTTCATTACAGAAACGGCTTTTTCA
AAAATATGGTATTGATAATCCTGATATGAATAAATTGCAGTTTCATTTGATGCTCGATGAGTTTTTCTAA
GAATTAATTCATGAGCGGATACATATTTGAATGTATTTAGAAAAATAAACAAATAGGGGTTCCGCGCACA
TTTCCCCGAAAAGTGCCACCTAAATTGTAAGCGTTAATATTTTGTTAAAATTCGCGTTAAATTTTTGTTA
AATCAGCTCATTTTTTAACCAATAGGCCGAAATCGGCAAAATCCCTTATAAATCAAAAGAATAGACCGAG
ATAGGGT
[37 nt withheld, positions 5475-5511]
AAAGAACGTGGACTCCAACGTCAAAGG
[49 nt withheld, positions 5539-5587]
T
[69 nt withheld, positions 5589-5657]
