>Addgene plasmid #235655 | pOPINS-HOIP NZF1 (351-379) | depositor partial sequence | sequence record 463607 | pOPINS-HOIP NZF1 (351-379) sequence 1277 bps
AGCCCCTGGCCTTCCTTTTCGGGGCTTTGTTAGCAGCCGGATCTCAGTGGTGGTGGTGGTGGTGTTTAAA
TGGTCTAGAAAGCTTTAGGCCAGCCGAGGACGCTCACATATGGAACATAGCACAGCAGCTGCCTCATTCT
CAAAGGTACAGCTCTGGCAGGCCCACCGACCCCGACCACCGATCTGTTCGCGATGCGCTTCAATAATATC
GTTGTCTTCCATATCCAGGTCTTCCGGGGTCTGATCGGCCTGAATACGGATGCCGTCATACAGAAAGCGC
AGGCTATCCATTTCTTTACCCTGACGTTTCGCAAAGGCTTCCATCAGGCGACGCAGCGGGGTGGTTTTTT
TAATTTTAAAAAAGATTTCGCTGCTGCCGTCGCTAACTTTCAGATTAATATGGGTTTCCGGTTTCACTTC
CGGTTTAACTTCCGGTTTCGCTTCCTGGTTCACTTCGCTATCGCTCCCGTGATGATGATGGTGATGGCTG
CTACCCATGGTATATCTCCTTCTTAAAGTTAAACAAAATTATTTCTAGAGGGGAATTGTTATCCGCTCAC
AATTCCCCTATAGTGAGTCGTATTAATTTCGCGGGATCGAGATCTCGATCCTCTACGCCGGACGCATCGT
GGCCGGCATCACCGGCGCCACAGGTGCGGTTGCTGGCGCCTATATCGCCGACATCACCGATGGGGAAGAT
CGGGCTCGCCACTTCGGGCTCATGAGCGCTTGTTTCGGCGTGGGTATGGTGGCAGGCCCCGTGGCCGGGG
GACTGTTGGGCGCCATCTCCTTGCATGCACCATTCCTTGCGGCGGCGGGTGCTCAACGGCCTCAACCTAC
TACTGGGCTGCTTCCTAATGCAGGAGTCGCATAAGGGGAGAGCGTCGAGATCCCGGGACACCATTCGAAT
GGCGCAAAACCTTTTCGCGGTATGGCATGATAGCGCCCGGGAAGAGAGTCAATTCAGGGTGGTGAATGTG
AAACCAGTAACGTTATACGATGTCGCAAGTATGCCGGTTGTCTCTTATTCAGACCGTTTCCCGCGTGTTG
AATCAGCCAGCCACGTTTCTGCGAAAACGCGGGAAAAATTGAGCGGCGATGGCGGAGCTGAAATACATTC
CCAAACGGCGTGCACAACAACTGTCGGGCAACAGTCGATTGCTGATGGCGATGGCACCTCAGTCTGGACT
GTACGGCGCGTCGCAATGTCCGGGCATTAATCTCGGCGATACACTGGGATCAAGCTGTGGTAGTGTGCCA
TATGGATGAATGATAAG
